Addgene plasmid #90033: pEThT-RvLEAM
Purpose: To express His-tagged RvLEAM in bacteria
Depositing lab: Takekazu Kunieda. Depositing organization: The University of Tokyo. Publication: Novel mitochondria-targeted heat-soluble proteins identified in the anhydrobiotic Tardigrade improve osmotic tolerance of human cells. Tanaka S, Tanaka J, Miwa Y, Horikawa DD, Katayama T, Arakawa K, Toyoda A, Kubo T, Kunieda T. PLoS One. 2015 Feb 12;10(2):e0118272. eCollection 2015. DOI:10.1371/journal.pone.0118272 PubMed 25675104.
Backbone
  Vector backbone: pEThT
  Backbone manufacturer: Modified from pET-22b(+) [Park J-M, et al (2002) Biochem Biophys Res Commun 291, 23-28.]
  Vector type: Bacterial Expression
Growth in bacteria
  Bacterial resistance: Ampicillin, 100 μg/mL
  Growth temperature: 37°C
  Growth strain: DH5alpha
  Copy number: High Copy
Gene/Insert
  Gene/Insert name: RvLEAM (alt name: LC002821)
  Species: Ramazzottius varieornatus
  Promoter: T7
  Tag / fusion protein: His (N terminal on insert)
  Cloning method: Gibson Cloning
  Sequencing primers: 5′ T7
Terms and licenses: Academic/Nonprofit Terms; Industry Terms: Not Available to Industry
Depositor comments: Insert species is Ramazzottius varieornatus
How to cite: pEThT-RvLEAM was a gift from Takekazu Kunieda (Addgene plasmid # 90033 ; http://n2t.net/addgene:90033 ; RRID:Addgene_90033)
