[The description below was written by a language model from this plasmid's Addgene catalogue record and pLannotate feature annotations shown in this document.]
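Description:
pEThT-RvLEAM is a bacterial expression plasmid of about 7 kb, built on pEThT, a modified derivative of pET-22b(+). It is designed to produce a His-tagged form of RvLEAM in E. coli. The plasmid replicates from a ColE1/pMB1-type origin and also carries the pBR322 bom site and the rop gene. The catalogue lists it as high copy, although rop is normally associated with reduced copy number. Selection is by ampicillin through the β-lactamase gene and its own promoter. An f1 origin is also present, and short tetracycline-resistance fragments are non-functional remnants of the pBR322 lineage.

The expression cassette follows the usual pET design. A T7 promoter is followed directly by a lac operator and the strong ribosome binding site from T7 gene 10, and a plasmid-borne lacI gene supplies repressor. Transcription therefore requires a host that provides T7 RNA polymerase and is induced with IPTG. The open reading frame starts with a 6xHis tag joined to the N terminus of RvLEAM, a mitochondria-targeted, heat-soluble LEA-type protein from the anhydrobiotic tardigrade Ramazzottius varieornatus. This protein is thought to act as a molecular shield under water-deficient conditions.

Downstream of the insert, the annotation also detects a Schistosoma japonicum GST coding sequence, a further His-tag fragment and a partial T7 gene 10B-derived segment, all ahead of the T7 terminator. These are probably leftovers from the backbone. The record describes only an N-terminal His tag and does not say whether the downstream sequences are translated as part of the product. The construct is suited to making recombinant RvLEAM for metal-affinity purification and biochemical study of tardigrade desiccation and osmotic tolerance proteins.
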