Features (pLannotate 1.2.2; 21 found; start..end, strand, type, name):
    485..624     -  misc_feature   bom: basis of mobility region from pBR322
    726..917     -  CDS            rop: Rop protein, which maintains plasmids at low copy number; rop
    934..1314    +  CDS            YPB1_ECOLX: Protein predicted: Swiss-Prot protein existence level 4. From Escherichia coli.
   1386..1677    -  CDS            TcR (fragment): tetracycline efflux protein; tet; confers resistance to tetracycline
   1692..1713    -  protein_bind   CAP binding site: CAP binding activates transcription in the presence of cAMP. E. coli catabolite activator protein
   1726..2808    -  CDS            lacI: lac repressor; lacI; The lac repressor binds to the lac operator to inhibit transcription in E. coli. This inhibition can be relieved by adding lactose or isopropyl-β-D-thiogalactopyranoside (IPTG).
   2809..2886    -  promoter       lacI promoter: lacI
   2894..3173    -  CDS            TcR (fragment): tetracycline efflux protein; tet; confers resistance to tetracycline
   3195..3213    +  promoter       T7 promoter: promoter for bacteriophage T7 RNA polymerase
   3214..3238    +  protein_bind   lac operator: The lac repressor binds to the lac operator to inhibit transcription in E. coli. This inhibition can be relieved by adding lactose or isopropyl-β-D-thiogalactopyranoside (IPTG). lac repressor encoded by lacI
   3253..3275    +  RBS            RBS: efficient ribosome binding site from bacteriophage T7 gene 10 (Olins and Rangwala, 1989)
   3286..3303    +  CDS            6xHis: 6xHis affinity tag
   3310..4188    +  CDS            RvLEAM: LEAM_RAMVA - Experimental evidence at transcript level: Swiss-Prot protein existence level 2. Mitochondrial heat soluble protein acting as a molecular shield in water-deficient condition. From Ramazzottius varieornatus (Water bear) (Tardigrade).
   4242..4895    +  CDS            GST: glutathione S-transferase from Schistosoma japonicum
   4902..4919    +  CDS            9xHis (fragment): 9xHis affinity tag
   4929..4978    +  CDS            SET1 (fragment): solubility-enhancement tag derived from T7 phage gene 10B
   4986..5033    +  terminator     T7 terminator: transcription terminator for bacteriophage T7 RNA polymerase
   5070..5498    +  rep_origin     f1 ori (sequence partly withheld): f1 bacteriophage origin of replication; arrow indicates direction of (+) strand synthesis
   5551..5655    +  promoter       AmpR promoter: bla
   5656..6516    +  CDS            AmpR: β-lactamase; bla; confers resistance to ampicillin, carbenicillin, and related antibiotics
   6687..299     +  rep_origin     ori (across the origin): high-copy-number ColE1/pMB1/pBR322/pUC origin of replication
>Addgene plasmid #90033 | pEThT-RvLEAM | addgene full sequence | sequence record 178998 | Addgene NGS Result
TACCGGATAAGGCGCAGCGGTCGGGCTGAACGGGGGGTTCGTGCACACAGCCCAGCTTGGAGCGAACGAC
CTACACCGAACTGAGATACCTACAGCGTGAGCTATGAGAAAGCGCCACGCTTCCCGAAGGGAGAAAGGCG
GACAGGTATCCGGTAAGCGGCAGGGTCGGAACAGGAGAGCGCACGAGGGAGCTTCCAGGGGGAAACGCCT
GGTATCTTTATAGTCCTGTCGGGTTTCGCCACCTCTGACTTGAGCGTCGATTTTTGTGATGCTCGTCAGG
GGGGCGGAGCCTATGGAAAAACGCCAGCAACGCGGCCTTTTTACGGTTCCTGGCCTTTTGCTGGCCTTTT
GCTCACATGTTCTTTCCTGCGTTATCCCCTGATTCTGTGGATAACCGTATTACCGCCTTTGAGTGAGCTG
ATACCGCTCGCCGCAGCCGAACGACCGAGCGCAGCGAGTCAGTGAGCGAGGAAGCGGAAGAGCGCCTGAT
GCGGTATTTTCTCCTTACGCATCTGTGCGGTATTTCACACCGCAATGGTGCACTCTCAGTACAATCTGCT
CTGATGCCGCATAGTTAAGCCAGTATACACTCCGCTATCGCTACGTGACTGGGTCATGGCTGCGCCCCGA
CACCCGCCAACACCCGCTGACGCGCCCTGACGGGCTTGTCTGCTCCCGGCATCCGCTTACAGACAAGCTG
TGACCGTCTCCGGGAGCTGCATGTGTCAGAGGTTTTCACCGTCATCACCGAAACGCGCGAGGCAGCTGCG
GTAAAGCTCATCAGCGTGGTCGTGAAGCGATTCACAGATGTCTGCCTGTTCATCCGCGTCCAGCTCGTTG
AGTTTCTCCAGAAGCGTTAATGTCTGGCTTCTGATAAAGCGGGCCATGTTAAGGGCGGTTTTTTCCTGTT
TGGTCACTGATGCCTCCGTGTAAGGGGGATTTCTGTTCATGGGGGTAATGATACCGATGAAACGAGAGAG
GATGCTCACGATACGGGTTACTGATGATGAACATGCCCGGTTACTGGAACGTTGTGAGGGTAAACAACTG
GCGGTATGGATGCGGCGGGACCAGAGAAAAATCACTCAGGGTCAATGCCAGCGCTTCGTTAATACAGATG
TAGGTGTTCCACAGGGTAGCCAGCAGCATCCTGCGATGCAGATCCGGAACATAATGGTGCAGGGCGCTGA
CTTCCGCGTTTCCAGACTTTACGAAACACGGAAACCGAAGACCATTCATGTTGTTGCTCAGGTCGCAGAC
GTTTTGCAGCAGCAGTCGCTTCACGTTCGCTCGCGTATCGGTGATTCATTCTGCTAACCAGTAAGGCAAC
CCCGCCAGCCTAGCCGGGTCCTCAACGACAGGAGCACGATCATGCGCACCCGTGGGGCCGCCATGCCGGC
GATAATGGCCTGCTTCTCGCCGAAACGTTTGGTGGCGGGACCAGTGACGAAGGCTTGAGCGAGGGCGTGC
AAGATTCCGAATACCGCAAGCGACAGGCCGATCATCGTCGCGCTCCAGCGAAAGCGGTCCTCGCCGAAAA
TGACCCAGAGCGCTGCCGGCACCTGTCCTACGAGTTGCATGATAAAGAAGACAGTCATAAGTGCGGCGAC
GATAGTCATGCCCCGCGCCCACCGGAAGGAGCTGACTGGGTTGAAGGCTCTCAAGGGCATCGGTCGAGAT
CCCGGTGCCTAATGAGTGAGCTAACTTACATTAATTGCGTTGCGCTCACTGCCCGCTTTCCAGTCGGGAA
ACCTGTCGTGCCAGCTGCATTAATGAATCGGCCAACGCGCGGGGAGAGGCGGTTTGCGTATTGGGCGCCA
GGGTGGTTTTTCTTTTCACCAGTGAGACGGGCAACAGCTGATTGCCCTTCACCGCCTGGCCCTGAGAGAG
TTGCAGCAAGCGGTCCACGCTGGTTTGCCCCAGCAGGCGAAAATCCTGTTTGATGGTGGTTAACGGCGGG
ATATAACATGAGCTGTCTTCGGTATCGTCGTATCCCACTACCGAGATATCCGCACCAACGCGCAGCCCGG
ACTCGGTAATGGCGCGCATTGCGCCCAGCGCCATCTGATCGTTGGCAACCAGCATCGCAGTGGGAACGAT
GCCCTCATTCAGCATTTGCATGGTTTGTTGAAAACCGGACATGGCACTCCAGTCGCCTTCCCGTTCCGCT
ATCGGCTGAATTTGATTGCGAGTGAGATATTTATGCCAGCCAGCCAGACGCAGACGCGCCGAGACAGAAC
TTAATGGGCCCGCTAACAGCGCGATTTGCTGGTGACCCAATGCGACCAGATGCTCCACGCCCAGTCGCGT
ACCGTCTTCATGGGAGAAAATAATACTGTTGATGGGTGTCTGGTCAGAGACATCAAGAAATAACGCCGGA
ACATTAGTGCAGGCAGCTTCCACAGCAATGGCATCCTGGTCATCCAGCGGATAGTTAATGATCAGCCCAC
TGACGCGTTGCGCGAGAAGATTGTGCACCGCCGCTTTACAGGCTTCGACGCCGCTTCGTTCTACCATCGA
CACCACCACGCTGGCACCCAGTTGATCGGCGCGAGATTTAATCGCCGCGACAATTTGCGACGGCGCGTGC
AGGGCCAGACTGGAGGTGGCAACGCCAATCAGCAACGACTGTTTGCCCGCCAGTTGTTGTGCCACGCGGT
TGGGAATGTAATTCAGCTCCGCCATCGCCGCTTCCACTTTTTCCCGCGTTTTCGCAGAAACGTGGCTGGC
CTGGTTCACCACGCGGGAAACGGTCTGATAAGAGACACCGGCATACTCTGCGACATCGTATAACGTTACT
GGTTTCACATTCACCACCCTGAATTGACTCTCTTCCGGGCGCTATCATGCCATACCGCGAAAGGTTTTGC
GCCATTCGATGGTGTCCGGGATCTCGACGCTCTCCCTTATGCGACTCCTGCATTAGGAAGCAGCCCAGTA
GTAGGTTGAGGCCGTTGAGCACCGCCGCCGCAAGGAATGGTGCATGCAAGGAGATGGCGCCCAACAGTCC
CCCGGCCACGGGGCCTGCCACCATACCCACGCCGAAACAAGCGCTCATGAGCCCGAAGTGGCGAGCCCGA
TCTTCCCCATCGGTGATGTCGGCGATATAGGCGCCAGCAACCGCACCTGTGGCGCCGGTGATGCCGGCCA
CGATGCGTCCGGCGTAGAGGATCGAGATCTCGATCCCGCGAAATTAATACGACTCACTATAGGGGAATTG
TGAGCGGATAACAATTCCCCTCTAGAAATAATTTTGTTTAACTTTAAGAAGGAGATATACATATGCACCA
TCACCATCACCATGGATCCATGTTTCTCGCCCGAAACGCTGGACGCGCTGGATATCGAGGTGTTGTAGCT
TACCAGCAAGCAGCCTCTTTCTCTGTTTCATCAGCTAAGGCTGCTGGATCACGGTCAAGCGGTGGCTCCG
ACGCTGGCGATTATGCTAGGGAGGCCGCGGAACATGCCAAAGCTGGATTGAAGGATCTCAAGAATGAAGC
CTCGTGGAAAGCCAAAGGTGTCGCTAACCAAGCCGCTGGAGCATTCGAACGAGCGAAGGATACAGTGAAG
GAAGGTGTCCATGACATGAAGCGCAGTGGAAGCCGCGTCTTCGAACAAGGACAGGAGGAAGTAGAGGCTG
GTGCTCAACACGCAAAGGCTGGCTATCAGAGTGCCAAGAATGCTGCGCAAGACACTGCCGCAACTCTTAA
AGACAAAGCCGGCAGCGCCTGGAATCAAGCGAAACACGTTGTGGAAGATAAGGGAGAGGATGTTGTTGAA
GCAGTCAAGGACACTGCTTCAAAAGTCTGGGGCAAAGCCAAACATGTGGCCGAGGACGTTAAGGAGAACG
CGCAATCACCAGGTGGCATTGCGGATAAGGCCTCCGATGTGTGGTCAGCGGCCAAGGATAAAGCTGCTGA
TGTCTTGTCGGGAGCTAAGCACACTGCTGAGAACCTAGCTCACAAAGCCCAAGCCGCCATCCACGATGCT
ACAGCTTCTTCAGGCTCGCAGTCGCAGTCGCAGTCCCAGTCTCAGTATCGACAAGGACAACAACAGGGAA
GACAAGATCAGCAGCAAAGCAAGAGCCAGTGGGGACAGACTAGCCCGCAGTCTCCGGATGGATTCCGCCC
TCAAGCCGGCCAGGGACCACAAGGAGGCAAGGGACCTGGTCAAGCTGGCGGTCGACGATAGCTAGTCCTA
GGCTGGTTCCGCGTGGGTCCGAGAACCTGTACTTCCAGGGCTCCCCTATACTAGGTTATTGGAAAATTAA
GGGCCTTGTGCAACCCACTCGACTTCTTTTGGAATATCTTGAAGAAAAATATGAAGAGCATTTGTATGAG
CGCGATGAAGGTGATAAATGGCGAAACAAAAAGTTTGAATTGGGTTTGGAGTTTCCCAATCTTCCTTATT
ATATTGATGGTGATGTTAAATTAACACAGTCTATGGCCATCATACGTTATATAGCTGACAAGCACAACAT
GTTGGGTGGTTGTCCAAAAGAGCGTGCAGAGATTTCAATGCTTGAAGGAGCGGTTTTGGATATTAGATAC
GGTGTTTCGAGAATTGCATATAGTAAAGACTTTGAAACTCTCAAAGTTGATTTTCTTAGCAAGCTACCTG
AAATGCTGAAAATGTTCGAAGATCGTTTATGTCATAAAACATATTTAAATGGTGATCATGTAACCCATCC
TGACTTCATGTTGTATGACGCTCTTGATGTTGTTTTATACATGGACCCAATGTGCCTGGATGCGTTCCCA
AAATTAGTTTGTTTTAAAAAACGTATTGAAGCTATCCCACAAATTGATAAGTACTTGAAATCCAGCAAGT
ATATAGCATGGCCTTTGCAGGGCTGGCAAGCCACGTTTGGTGGTGGCGACCATCCTCCAAAATAACTCGA
GCACCACCACCACCACCACTGAGATCCGGCTGCTAACAAAGCCCGAAAGGAAGCTGAGTTGGCTGCTGCC
ACCGCTGAGCAATAACTAGCATAACCCCTTGGGGCCTCTAAACGGGTCTTGAGGGGTTTTTTGCTGAAAG
GAGGAACTATATCCGGATTGGCGAATGGG
[124 nt withheld, positions 5070-5193]
C
[91 nt withheld, positions 5195-5285]
A
[49 nt withheld, positions 5287-5335]
CCTTTGACGTTGGAGTCCACGTTCTTT
[37 nt withheld, positions 5363-5399]
ACCCTATCTCGGTCTATTCTTTTGATTTATAAGGGATTTTGCCGATTTCGGCCTATTGGTTAAAAAATGA
GCTGATTTAACAAAAATTTAACGCGAATTTTAACAAAATATTAACGCTTACAATTTAGGTGGCACTTTTC
GGGGAAATGTGCGCGGAACCCCTATTTGTTTATTTTTCTAAATACATTCAAATATGTATCCGCTCATGAG
ACAATAACCCTGATAAATGCTTCAATAATATTGAAAAAGGAAGAGTATGAGTATTCAACATTTCCGTGTC
GCCCTTATTCCCTTTTTTGCGGCATTTTGCCTTCCTGTTTTTGCTCACCCAGAAACGCTGGTGAAAGTAA
AAGATGCTGAAGATCAGTTGGGTGCACGAGTGGGTTACATCGAACTGGATCTCAACAGCGGTAAGATCCT
TGAGAGTTTTCGCCCCGAAGAACGTTTTCCAATGATGAGCACTTTTAAAGTTCTGCTATGTGGCGCGGTA
TTATCCCGTATTGACGCCGGGCAAGAGCAACTCGGTCGCCGCATACACTATTCTCAGAATGACTTGGTTG
AGTACTCACCAGTCACAGAAAAGCATCTTACGGATGGCATGACAGTAAGAGAATTATGCAGTGCTGCCAT
AACCATGAGTGATAACACTGCGGCCAACTTACTTCTGACAACGATCGGAGGACCGAAGGAGCTAACCGCT
TTTTTGCACAACATGGGGGATCATGTAACTCGCCTTGATCGTTGGGAACCGGAGCTGAATGAAGCCATAC
CAAACGACGAGCGTGACACCACGATGCCTGCAGCAATGGCAACAACGTTGCGCAAACTATTAACTGGCGA
ACTACTTACTCTAGCTTCCCGGCAACAATTAATAGACTGGATGGAGGCGGATAAAGTTGCAGGACCACTT
CTGCGCTCGGCCCTTCCGGCTGGCTGGTTTATTGCTGATAAATCTGGAGCCGGTGAGCGTGGGTCTCGCG
GTATCATTGCAGCACTGGGGCCAGATGGTAAGCCCTCCCGTATCGTAGTTATCTACACGACGGGGAGTCA
GGCAACTATGGATGAACGAAATAGACAGATCGCTGAGATAGGTGCCTCACTGATTAAGCATTGGTAACTG
TCAGACCAAGTTTACTCATATATACTTTAGATTGATTTAAAACTTCATTTTTAATTTAAAAGGATCTAGG
TGAAGATCCTTTTTGATAATCTCATGACCAAAATCCCTTAACGTGAGTTTTCGTTCCACTGAGCGTCAGA
CCCCGTAGAAAAGATCAAAGGATCTTCTTGAGATCCTTTTTTTCTGCGCGTAATCTGCTGCTTGCAAACA
AAAAAACCACCGCTACCAGCGGTGGTTTGTTTGCCGGATCAAGAGCTACCAACTCTTTTTCCGAAGGTAA
CTGGCTTCAGCAGAGCGCAGATACCAAATACTGTCCTTCTAGTGTAGCCGTAGTTAGGCCACCACTTCAA
GAACTCTGTAGCACCGCCTACATACCTCGCTCTGCTAATCCTGTTACCAGTGGCTGCTGCCAGTGGCGAT
AAGTCGTGTCTTACCGGGTTGGACTCAAGACGATAGT
